>Addgene plasmid #240426 | FRB-BFP-GCN4-ppKin14 | addgene full sequence | sequence record 481493 | Addgene NGS Result
AGTCGCTGCGCGCTGCCTTCGCCCCGTGCCCCGCTCCGCCGCCGCCTCGCGCCGCCCGCCCCGGCTCTGA
CTGACCGCGTTACTCCCACAGGTGAGCGGGCGGGACGGCCCTTCTCCTCCGGGCTGTAATTAGCGCTTGG
TTTAATGACGGCTCGTTTCTTTTCTGTGGCTGCGTGAAAGCCTTAAAGGGCTCCGGGAGGGCCCTTTGTG
CGGGGGGGAGCGGCTCGGGGGGTGCGTGCGTGTGTGTGTGCGTGGGGAGCGCCGCGTGCGGCTCCGCGCT
GCCCGGCGGCTGTGAGCGCTGCGGGCGCGGCGCGGGGCTTTGTGCGCTCCGCAGTGTGCGCGAGGGGAGC
GCGGCCGGGGGCGGTGCCCCGCGGTGCGGGGGGGGCTGCGAGGGGAACAAAGGCTGCGTGCGGGGTGTGT
GCGTGGGGGGGTGAGCAGGGGGTGTGGGCGCGGCGGTCGGGCTGTAACCCCCCCCTGCACCCCCCTCCCC
GAGTTGCTGAGCACGGCCCGGCTTCGGGTGCGGGGCTCCGTGCGGGGCGTGGCGCGGGGCTCGCCGTGCC
GGGCGGGGGGTGGCGGCAGGTGGGGGTGCCGGGCGGGGCGGGGCCGCCTCGGGCCGGGGAGGGCTCGGGG
GAGGGGCGCGGCGGCCCCCGGAGCGCCGGCGGCTGTCGAGGCGCGGCGAGCCGCAGCCATTGCCTTTTAT
GGTAATCGTGCGAGAGGGCGCAGGGACTTCCTTTGTCCCAAATCTGTGCGGAGCCGAAATCTGGGAGGCG
CCGCCGCACCCCCTCTAGCGGGCGCGGGGCGAAGCGGTGCGGCGCCGGCAGGAAGGAAATGGGCGGGGAG
GGCCTTCGTGCGTCGCCGCGCCGCCGTCCCCTTCTCCATCTCCAGCCTCGGGGCTGTCCGCAGGGGGACG
GCTGCCTTCGGGGGGGACGGGGCAGGGCGGGGTTCGGCTTCTGGCGTGTGACCGGCGGGGTTTATATCTT
CCCTTCTCTGTTCCTCCGCAGCCCCCAAGCTAGGCAATTGGGCGCGCCACCATGATCCTCTGGCATGAGA
TGTGGCATGAAGGCCTGGAAGAGGCATCTCGTTTGTACTTTGGGGAAAGGAACGTGAAAGGCATGTTTGA
GGTGCTGGAGCCCTTGCATGCTATGATGGAACGGGGCCCCCAGACTCTGAAGGAAACATCCTTTAATCAG
GCCTATGGTCGAGATTTAATGGAGGCCCAAGAGTGGTGCAGGAAGTACATGAAATCAGGGAATGTCAAGG
ACCTCCTCCAAGCCTGGGACCTCTATTATCATGTGTTCCGACGAATCTCAAAGCAATTGTCGACAGGATC
CGCTGGCTCCGCTGCTGGTTCTGGCGAATTCAGCGAGCTGATTAAGGAGAACATGCACATGAAGCTGTAC
ATGGAGGGCACCGTGGACAACCATCACTTCAAGTGCACATCCGAGGGCGAAGGCAAGCCCTACGAGGGCA
CCCAGACCATGAGAATCAAGGTGGTCGAGGGCGGCCCTCTCCCCTTCGCCTTCGACATCCTGGCTACTAG
CTTCCTCTACGGCAGCAAGACCTTCATCAACCACACCCAGGGCATCCCCGACTTCTTCAAGCAGTCCTTC
CCTGAGGGCTTCACATGGGAGAGAGTCACCACATACGAAGACGGGGGCGTGCTGACCGCTACCCAGGACA
CCAGCCTCCAGGACGGCTGCCTCATCTACAACGTCAAGATCAGAGGGGTGAACTTCACATCCAACGGCCC
TGTGATGCAGAAGAAAACACTCGGCTGGGAGGCCTTCACCGAGACGCTGTACCCCGCTGACGGCGGCCTG
GAAGGCAGAAACGACATGGCCCTGAAGCTCGTGGGCGGGAGCCATCTGATCGCAAACATCAAGACCACAT
ATAGATCCAAGAAACCCGCTAAGAACCTCAAGATGCCTGGCGTCTACTATGTGGACTACAGACTGGAAAG
AATCAAGGAGGCCAACAACGAGACCTACGTCGAGCAGCACGAGGTGGCAGTGGCCAGATACTGCGACCTC
CCTAGCAAACTGGGGCACAAGCTTAATGTGTACAAAAAAGCAGGCTCCGCTATTGAAGACAAGTTGGAAG
AAATACTTTCGAAATTGTACCACATTGAAAATGAGTTGGCCAGAATTAAGAAATTATTGGGCGAAATTGG
TGGAGGTAGTGGTGGAGGTAGTGCGGCCGCCAGAGATGATTTGAGGGGACGACTTGTAACTCTCGAGAAG
AAATTAGCAGAGCGTACCCAAGATTTGAGTCTTGCAGAGTCTACTTTGGCAACTCGTGAGGGTGAATTCG
AATCCCTGCAAAGCAATCTAATGGAGCTTAATGAGCTCCGGGAGATGAAGGAGGATATCGACAGAAAGAA
TGAGCAAACAGCAGCTATATTGAAGCGACAAGCAGACCAGATAACTGAATTAGAAACTCTTTATAGGGAA
GAACAAGTCCTTCGAAAACGATACTTCAACATGATGGAAGACATGAAAGGTAAGATCAGGGTATATGCTC
GGTGGAGACCCCTAAGTAGTAAGGAGGTCAAAGAGCGGCAACAAAACGTGTTGATAGCACCTGATGAATT
CACCATCGAACATCCTTGGAAAGACGACAAACCCAAACAACATCAATTTGATCACGTTTTCGACCACCAT
GCGACCCAAGAAGAGGTCTTTGAGGATACAAAGTATTTGGTCCAATCAGCAATTGACGGATACAATGTCT
GTATATTTGCATACGGGCAAACTGGGTCAGGCAAAACGTTTACGATTTACGGTTCTGACAACAACCCAGG
TCTAACTCCACGAGCTACCAAAGAACTTTTTGGCTATCTTAAGCGAGACGCCAATAAGTTTTCGTTTGCT
CTGAAGGTTTACATGCTTGAAATATATCAAGATTCGCTCATCGATCTGCTTCTACCAAAGAGTGCTGCAA
AGCCACGAAAGCTTGAGATTAAGAAGGACTCCAAGGGAATGGTTGTCGTAGAGAATGCAACTCTACTGCC
GATTGCATCCCATGATGAACTGCAAGCCATTGTTCATAAGGGTCTGGAGAGACGACATGTTTCGGGCACC
CACATGAATGCGGAGAGTTCACGGTCACACCTCATTCTATCAGTAATCGTTGAAAGCACCAACCGACAGT
CTCAAGTTCTTGTGAAGGGCAAGCTGAGTTTTGTGGATCTTGCGGGCTCTGAAAGAGTGAAGAAATCTGG
ATCCAGTGGTGAACAACTGAAAGAGGCCCAAAGCATTAATAAATCTTTGTCAGCACTAGGTGATGTCATT
AGCGCCCTTGCAACAGAGGAGCAGCATATTCCTTACCGTAACCACAAGCTAACAATGCTTATGAGCGATT
CTCTCGGTGGAAATGCGAAGACCCTCATGTTTGTAAATATCTCACCAGCAGAGTCTAATCTGGACGAGAC
CCATAATTCACTCTGCTATGCCACAAGGGTAAGATCCATCATCAATGAGGCCAGTAAAAATACTACAACG
AAAGAGATACTGCGACTGAAGAAACAAATCGCGTACTGGAAGGAGCAAGCGGGCAGGATGGGAGGGTCCG
AGGATCTGGAAGAGGTTATGGATGATCGTGGAATCAAAACTGCAGATTAAACGCGTACCGGTCCTAGATA
AGTAATGATCATAATCAGCCATATCACATCTGTAGAGGTTTTACTTGCTTTAAAAAACCTCCCACACCTC
CCCCTGAACCTGAAACATAAAATGAATGCAATTGTTGTTGTTAACTTGTTTATTGCAGCTTATAATGGTT
ACAAATAAAGCAATAGCATCACAAATTTCACAAATAAAGCATTTTTTTCACTGCATTCTAGTTGTGGTTT
GTCCAAACTCATCAATGTATCTTATCATGTCTGGATCAATTCGTAATCATGTCATAGCTGTTTCCTGTGT
GAAATTGTTATCCGCTCACAATTCCACACAACATACGAGCCGGAAGCATAAAGTGTAAAGCCTGGGGTGC
CTAATGAGTGAGCTAACTCACATTAATTGCGTTGCGCTCACTGCCCGCTTTCCAGTCGGGAAACCTGTCG
TGCCAGCTGCATTAATGAATCGGCCAACGCGCGGGGAGAGGCGGTTTGCGTATTGGGCGCTCTTCCGCTT
CCTCGCTCACTGACTCGCTGCGCTCGGTCGTTCGGCTGCGGCGAGCGGTATCAGCTCACTCAAAGGCGGT
AATACGGTTATCCACAGAATCAGGGGATAACGCAGGAAAGAACATGTGAGCAAAAGGCCAGCAAAAGGCC
AGGAACCGTAAAAAGGCCGCGTTGCTGGCGTTTTTCCATAGGCTCCGCCCCCCTGACGAGCATCACAAAA
ATCGACGCTCAAGTCAGAGGTGGCGAAACCCGACAGGACTATAAAGATACCAGGCGTTTCCCCCTGGAAG
CTCCCTCGTGCGCTCTCCTGTTCCGACCCTGCCGCTTACCGGATACCTGTCCGCCTTTCTCCCTTCGGGA
AGCGTGGCGCTTTCTCATAGCTCACGCTGTAGGTATCTCAGTTCGGTGTAGGTCGTTCGCTCCAAGCTGG
GCTGTGTGCACGAACCCCCCGTTCAGCCCGACCGCTGCGCCTTATCCGGTAACTATCGTCTTGAGTCCAA
CCCGGTAAGACACGACTTATCGCCACTGGCAGCAGCCACTGGTAACAGGATTAGCAGAGCGAGGTATGTA
GGCGGTGCTACAGAGTTCTTGAAGTGGTGGCCTAACTACGGCTACACTAGAAGAACAGTATTTGGTATCT
GCGCTCTGCTGAAGCCAGTTACCTTCGGAAAAAGAGTTGGTAGCTCTTGATCCGGCAAACAAACCACCGC
TGGTAGCGGTGGTTTTTTTGTTTGCAAGCAGCAGATTACGCGCAGAAAAAAAGGATCTCAAGAAGATCCT
TTGATCTTTTCTACGGGGTCTGACGCTCAGTGGAACGAAAACTCACGTTAAGGGATTTTGGTCATGAGAT
TATCAAAAAGGATCTTCACCTAGATCCTTTTAAATTAAAAATGAAGTTTTAAATCAATCTAAAGTATATA
TGAGTAAACTTGGTCTGACAGTTACCAATGCTTAATCAGTGAGGCACCTATCTCAGCGATCTGTCTATTT
CGTTCATCCATAGTTGCCTGACTCCCCGTCGTGTAGATAACTACGATACGGGAGGGCTTACCATCTGGCC
CCAGTGCTGCAATGATACCGCGAGACCCACGCTCACCGGCTCCAGATTTATCAGCAATAAACCAGCCAGC
CGGAAGGGCCGAGCGCAGAAGTGGTCCTGCAACTTTATCCGCCTCCATCCAGTCTATTAATTGTTGCCGG
GAAGCTAGAGTAAGTAGTTCGCCAGTTAATAGTTTGCGCAACGTTGTTGCCATTGCTACAGGCATCGTGG
TGTCACGCTCGTCGTTTGGTATGGCTTCATTCAGCTCCGGTTCCCAACGATCAAGGCGAGTTACATGATC
CCCCATGTTGTGCAAAAAAGCGGTTAGCTCCTTCGGTCCTCCGATCGTTGTCAGAAGTAAGTTGGCCGCA
GTGTTATCACTCATGGTTATGGCAGCACTGCATAATTCTCTTACTGTCATGCCATCCGTAAGATGCTTTT
CTGTGACTGGTGAGTACTCAACCAAGTCATTCTGAGAATAGTGTATGCGGCGACCGAGTTGCTCTTGCCC
GGCGTCAATACGGGATAATACCGCGCCACATAGCAGAACTTTAAAAGTGCTCATCATTGGAAAACGTTCT
TCGGGGCGAAAACTCTCAAGGATCTTACCGCTGTTGAGATCCAGTTCGATGTAACCCACTCGTGCACCCA
ACTGATCTTCAGCATCTTTTACTTTCACCAGCGTTTCTGGGTGAGCAAAAACAGGAAGGCAAAATGCCGC
AAAAAAGGGAATAAGGGCGACACGGAAATGTTGAATACTCATACTCTTCCTTTTTCAATATTATTGAAGC
ATTTATCAGGGTTATTGTCTCATGAGCGGATACATATTTGAATGTATTTAGAAAAATAAACAAATAGGGG
TTCCGCGCACATTTCCCCGAAAAGTGCCACCTGACGTCTAAGAAACCATTATTATCATGACATTAACCTA
TAAAAATAGGCGTATCACGAGGCCCTTTCGTCTCGCGCGTTTCGGTGATGACGGTGAAAACCTCTGACAC
ATGCAGCTCCCGGAGACGGTCACAGCTTGTCTGTAAGCGGATGCCGGGAGCAGACAAGCCCGTCAGGGCG
CGTCAGCGGGTGTTGGCGGGTGTCGGGGCTGGCTTAACTATGCGGCATCAGAGCAGATTGTACTGAGAGT
GCACCATATGCGGTGTGAAATACCGCACAGATGCGTAAGGAGAAAATACCGCATCAGGCGCCATTCGCCA
TTCAGGCTGCGCAACTGTTGGGAAGGGCGATCGGTGCGGGCCTCTTCGCTATTACGCCAGCTGGCGAAAG
GGGGATGTGCTGCAAGGCGATTAAGTTGGGTAACGCCAGGGTTTTCCCAGTCACGACGTTGTAAAACGAC
GGCCAGTGCCAAGTTGGGATCTTTGCATTGGCCCACGGCTCTCAGGATGGGGATGCTCCCCTTCAGCACC
CGGTTCCCCTTGGAAACTGATGGTCCTGGCTCTGTGGCATGGCAGTGGCACTGTGAGGAGCCCCCTACCA
GCAGCACACAGTGGGGTTGGCACTGCCACGCTCCGGATGCCGCGCTCTGATCCAACCCCATAATCAAGGG
AACCCGAATTGCCCCATCATTGCCCCCACCACCCCCATCCTGCCGGGCCCTCACACCCCACGCTGCCTTC
TGGTGACATTCCCCAGCCCAAACCCACGGCTTCATGGCTACCGCGGGGCATTTCCCATTGCCGCCCCATT
ATCAGCTCTGCACACCTCCCGCTGTACCCATGCCTCGTGGCTGCCCTTCTTTGACGTATAATCTTCTAAT
TAATACCCGGCCTTGTCAAAGTGGAGCACAAACGTTAATTAATTCCCCAGCAGGCAGGTAATTAACAGTG
TGACTCCCTTTTTGCTGCGAGTGGGGCTGATACAGAGAGATGTGGCACTATGGAGCCCACGGGGTCCTGG
CACTGGGTGCCCACGGAGGTCCCCATGTGCTGCAGTGTCACCGCCTCCGAGGAGACAGTATTGTCCCTGC
GGTGTCCCTGCAGCTCAGCTCTGTCCACAGGGCCACCTCCAGTTTGGAGGGGACACAATGCAGCCCCGAT
GCAACCCATCCTCGCAGCATCCCAGGGACAAAGACCCCACTGCAAGACCGCACACAGGGCTGGGTCCCGC
TCCCCTAATATCTACAGTGCTTCTTGCATGGCCCCTTAATCAATGCAGTTAATCAGCATGCGCTCATGCA
CCGCTCTGGAGCTGCAAAGCCCCTCGCAGCGCTGCTCACCAACACCGCGCACCGCCCCGGCCCAGCCTGC
AGCACGCGCTGCAAACAGGAAAGAAACAAAATATTGCCCAAATGTAGGCAAAGGCATTCGGCTGCCTTGA
CCTCCGCCGGGCCGGGCCCTGCCTGACTCAGCTCCTTACTCAGCGCTCGCTTCCTCCCTCCGGCTGCCAC
CGCCGCAGCGCACACCCTGACAAAGAGTGGCCCTTAACGGGCTCTGAGGTGCACCCAGCAGTGCACTCAG
CAGTCCAAGGGCCGGCCTGGAGGTTTGCACCGCTACGTGCTGACATTAGCATTGAACTTGGCCCTGGGTA
GTGCTGCAGGCCGGGCGGGGTGGGTGTAGAGAGTGCAGCGCGCGTTGCACCCGGTGCCCCTTCCCCTCCC
TTGCATCCCAGCAGGCTGCACCCCAGCACCAGGCCCGTGCATGCATGCTCCTGGTGTTATTGCAGCCTGG
TGCATGCATGCGTCTTGATGGTGCAGCGCTGTGCATGCATCCTCCTTGGTGTGTAGCAGTCTAGTGCATG
CATACCCCTCGGTGTTATTGCTGCTCTGTGCACGCACGCTCATTGTATCACTTCATCCCAGTGCATGCAC
TCACACTGGAGCGATTGCTGCTCGGTGCACGCACACTCATTGTATCACTGCAGCTCAGTGGCTGCACGCA
CACCGGTGTTATTGCTGCTCGGTGCGTGCATGCACATCAGTGTCGCTGCAGCTCAGTGCATGCACGCTCA
TTGCCCATCGCTATCCCTGCCTCTCCTGCTGGCGCTCCCCGGGAGGTGACTTCAAGGGGACCGCAGGACC
ACCTCGGGGGTGGGGGGAGGGCTGCACACGCGGACCCCGCTCCCCCTCCCCAACAAAGCACTGTGGAATC
AAAAAGGGGGGAGGGGGGATGGAGGGGCGCGTCACACCCCCGCCCCACACCCTCACCTCGAGGTGAGCCC
CACGTTCTGCTTCACTCTCCCCATCTCCCCCCCCTCCCCACCCCCAATTTTGTATTTATTTATTTTTTAA
TTATTTTGTGCAGCGATGGGGGCGGGGGGGGGGGGGCGCGCGCCAGGCGGGGCGGGGCGGGGCGAGGGGC
GGGGCGGGGCGAGGCGGAGAGGTGCGGCGGCAGCCAATCAGAGCGGCGCGCTCCGAAAGTTTCCTTTTAT
GGCGAGGCGGCGGCGGCGGCGGCCCTATAAAAAGCGAAGCGCGCGGCGGGCGGG
Features (pLannotate 1.2.2; 18 found; start..end, strand, type, name):
   1035..1313    +  CDS            FRB*: T2098L mutant of FKBP-rapamycin binding domain of human FRAP binds synthetic ligands such as AP21967
   1362..2057    +  CDS            TagBFP: TagBFP is a basic (constitutively fluorescent) blue fluorescent protein published in 2008, derived from Entacmaea quadricolor. It is reported to be a very rapidly-maturing monomer with very low acid sensitivity.
   2059..2076    +  protein_bind   attB1 (fragment): mutant version of attB; recombination site for the Gateway® BP reaction BP Clonase™
   2211..3599    +  CDS            KIN14E (fragment): KN14E_ARATH - Also known as KCBP From Arabidopsis thaliana (Mouse-ear cress).
   3645..3730    +  CDS            large T antigen (fragment): large T antigen from SV40 (simian virus 40)
   3753..3887    +  polyA_signal   SV40 poly(A) signal: SV40 polyadenylation signal
   3925..3941    -  protein_bind   lac operator: The lac repressor binds to the lac operator to inhibit transcription in E. coli. This inhibition can be relieved by adding lactose or isopropyl-β-D-thiogalactopyranoside (IPTG). lac repressor encoded by lacI
   3949..3979    -  promoter       lac promoter: promoter for the E. coli lac operon
   3994..4015    -  protein_bind   CAP binding site: CAP binding activates transcription in the presence of cAMP. E. coli catabolite activator protein
   4028..4120    -  CDS            lacI (fragment): lac repressor; lacI; The lac repressor binds to the lac operator to inhibit transcription in E. coli. This inhibition can be relieved by adding lactose or isopropyl-β-D-thiogalactopyranoside (IPTG).
   4303..4891    -  rep_origin     ori: high-copy-number ColE1/pMB1/pBR322/pUC origin of replication
   5062..5922    -  CDS            AmpR: β-lactamase; bla; confers resistance to ampicillin, carbenicillin, and related antibiotics
   5923..6027    -  promoter       AmpR promoter: bla
   6122..6157    +  CDS            rop (fragment): Rop protein, which maintains plasmids at low copy number; rop
   6259..6358    +  misc_feature   bom (fragment): basis of mobility region from pBR322
   6364..6518    -  CDS            lacZα (fragment): LacZα fragment of β-galactosidase; lacZ fragment
   8318..8592    +  promoter       chicken β-actin promoter: No description available
   8593..968     +  intron         chimeric intron (across the origin): chimera between introns from chicken β-actin and rabbit β-globin
