[The description below was written by a language model from this plasmid's Addgene catalogue record and pLannotate feature annotations shown in this document.]
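Description:
FRB-BFP-GCN4-ppKin14 is a mammalian expression plasmid built on the pB80 backbone that encodes an engineered minus-end-directed kinesin for chemically induced organelle or structure pulling experiments. It is maintained in E. coli through a high-copy ColE1/pUC-type origin and selected with ampicillin via the β-lactamase gene. Remnants of lac regulatory elements, lacZα, rop and bom in the backbone are cloning-vector leftovers with no evident role in the design. In mammalian cells, transcription is driven by a chicken β-actin promoter followed by a chimeric chicken β-actin/rabbit β-globin intron, and the transcript is terminated by an SV40 polyadenylation signal.

The open reading frame is a four-part fusion. At the N terminus is FRB, annotated here as the T2098L variant of the FKBP-rapamycin binding domain, which accommodates synthetic rapamycin analogues (rapalogs). This is followed by TagBFP as a blue fluorescent reporter for identifying expressing cells. Next comes a GCN4 segment, listed in the catalogue but not picked up by the annotation; it is presumably a coiled-coil oligomerisation module. Last is a fragment of the Physcomitrium patens kinesin-14 ppKin14VIb (KIN-14I) lacking amino acids 1-850. The annotation tool labels this region by homology as an Arabidopsis KIN14E/KCBP fragment, which reflects similarity among plant kinesin-14 motors rather than the actual source.

In use, adding rapalog heterodimerises FRB with an FKBP-tagged partner supplied from a separate construct. This recruits the motor to a chosen cargo and drags it toward microtubule minus ends, allowing acute tests of how applied motor forces reposition or deform cellular structures.
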