Addgene plasmid #240426: FRB-BFP-GCN4-ppKin14
Purpose: -end oriented kinesin for rapalog induced pulling experiments
Depositing lab: Anna Akhmanova. Depositing organization: Utrecht University. Publication: Self-assembly of pericentriolar material in interphase cells lacking centrioles. Chen F, Wu J, Iwanski MK, Jurriens D, Sandron A, Pasolli M, Puma G, Kromhout JZ, Yang C, Nijenhuis W, Kapitein LC, Berger F, Akhmanova A. Elife. 2022 Jul 5;11:e77892. doi: 10.7554/eLife.77892. PubMed 35787744.
Backbone
  Vector backbone: pB80
  Vector type: Mammalian Expression
Growth in bacteria
  Bacterial resistance: Ampicillin, 100 μg/mL
  Growth temperature: 37°C
  Growth strain: DH5alpha
  Copy number: Unknown
Gene/Insert
  Gene/Insert name: ppKin14Vib (alt name: KIN-14I)
  Species: Physcomitrium patens
  Mutation: deleted amino acids 1-850
  GenBank ID: XM_024528907.2
  Tag / fusion protein: FRB (N terminal on insert); tagBFP (N terminal on insert); GCN4 (N terminal on insert)
Terms and licenses: Academic/Nonprofit Terms; Industry Terms: Not Available to Industry
Depositor comments: Please visit https://doi.org/10.1101/2024.11.21.624725 for bioRxiv preprint.
How to cite: FRB-BFP-GCN4-ppKin14 was a gift from Anna Akhmanova (Addgene plasmid # 240426 ; http://n2t.net/addgene:240426 ; RRID:Addgene_240426)
